Addgene plasmid #140631: pHelper-T7IS1
Purpose: Expresses ShCAST under the T7 promoter and an empty sgRNA
Depositing lab: Sheng Yang. Depositing organization: CAS Center for Excellence in Molecular Plant Sciences ("CEMPS"). Publication: Multicopy chromosomal integration using CRISPR-associated transposases. Zhang Y, Sun X, Wang Q, Xu J, Dong F, Yang S, Yang J, Zhang Z, Qian Y, Chen J, Zhang J, Liu Y, Tao R, Jiang Y, Yang J, Yang S. ACS Synth Biol. 2020 Jun 17. doi: 10.1021/acssynbio.0c00073. PubMed 32551502.
Backbone
  Vector backbone: pUC19
  Vector type: Bacterial Expression, CRISPR ; Transposon
Growth in bacteria
  Bacterial resistance: Ampicillin, 100 μg/mL
  Growth temperature: 37°C
  Growth strain: DH5alpha
  Copy number: High Copy
Gene/Insert
  Gene/Insert name: ShTnsB, ShTnsC, ShTniQ, ShCas12k, sgRNA targeting IS1 (Escherichia coli)
  gRNA/shRNA sequence: ttttatgttcagataatgcccgat
  Species: Scytonema hofmanni
  Cloning method: Restriction Enzyme; 5′ cloning site Unknown (unknown if destroyed); 3′ cloning site Unknown (unknown if destroyed)
Terms and licenses: Academic/Nonprofit Terms; Industry Terms: Not Available to Industry
How to cite: pHelper-T7IS1 was a gift from Sheng Yang (Addgene plasmid # 140631 ; http://n2t.net/addgene:140631 ; RRID:Addgene_140631)
