[The description below was written by a language model from this plasmid's Addgene catalogue record and pLannotate feature annotations shown in this document.]
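Description:
pHelper-T7IS1 is a high-copy bacterial expression plasmid built on a pUC19 backbone that serves as the helper component of a CRISPR-associated transposase (CAST) system from the cyanobacterium Scytonema hofmanni. It replicates in E. coli through the ColE1/pUC-type origin and is selected with ampicillin via the bla (AmpR) gene and its native promoter. Two short tetracycline-resistance gene fragments appear in the annotation, but these are remnants rather than a functional marker.

The payload comprises the four ShCAST proteins listed in the record: the transposition factors TnsB, TnsC and TniQ, and the nuclease-deficient effector Cas12k. The feature table does not annotate these coding sequences individually. However, a large unannotated span lies between a T7 promoter/lac operator/T7 gene 10 ribosome binding site and an rrnB T1 terminator, consistent with an operon-like arrangement occupying that region. A lacI gene with its own promoter is carried on the plasmid, so expression should be repressed until induced with IPTG and requires a host supplying T7 RNA polymerase. Downstream, the constitutive J23119 promoter drives the single guide RNA cassette, which ends at a T7Te terminator. A short IS1 fragment detected just before this terminator matches the stated spacer targeting the E. coli IS1 insertion element. This conflicts with the purpose field, which describes the sgRNA as "empty"; the insert name, plasmid name and annotation all indicate an IS1-targeting guide.

Because IS1 is present in multiple copies in the E. coli chromosome, this helper, when paired with a separate donor plasmid carrying cargo flanked by transposon ends, is intended for RNA-guided multicopy chromosomal integration, as the associated publication title indicates.
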