Features (pLannotate 1.2.2; 15 found; start..end, strand, type, name):
     48..83      -  CDS            TcR (fragment): tetracycline efflux protein; tet; confers resistance to tetracycline
     86..104     +  promoter       T7 promoter: promoter for bacteriophage T7 RNA polymerase
    105..129     +  protein_bind   lac operator: The lac repressor binds to the lac operator to inhibit transcription in E. coli. This inhibition can be relieved by adding lactose or isopropyl-β-D-thiogalactopyranoside (IPTG). lac repressor encoded by lacI
    144..166     +  RBS            RBS: efficient ribosome binding site from bacteriophage T7 gene 10 (Olins and Rangwala, 1989)
   5584..5655    +  terminator     rrnB T1 terminator: transcription terminator T1 from the E. coli rrnB gene
   5670..5703    +  promoter       J23119 promoter: bacterial promoter (Registry of Standard Biological Parts BBa J23119)
   5933..5958    -  mobile_element IS1 (fragment): prokaryotic transposable element IS1
   5958..5985    +  terminator     T7Te terminator: phage T7 early transcription terminator
   6012..6116    +  promoter       AmpR promoter: bla
   6117..6977    +  CDS            AmpR: β-lactamase; bla; confers resistance to ampicillin, carbenicillin, and related antibiotics
   7148..7736    +  rep_origin     ori: high-copy-number ColE1/pMB1/pBR322/pUC origin of replication
   7836..7897    -  CDS            TcR (fragment): tetracycline efflux protein; tet; confers resistance to tetracycline
   7912..7933    -  protein_bind   CAP binding site: CAP binding activates transcription in the presence of cAMP. E. coli catabolite activator protein
   7946..9028    -  CDS            lacI: lac repressor; lacI; The lac repressor binds to the lac operator to inhibit transcription in E. coli. This inhibition can be relieved by adding lactose or isopropyl-β-D-thiogalactopyranoside (IPTG).
   9029..40      -  promoter       lacI promoter (across the origin): lacI
>Addgene plasmid #140631 | pHelper-T7IS1 | addgene full sequence | sequence record 305979 | Addgene NGS Result
ATGCCATACCGCGAAAGGTTTTGCGCCATTCGATGGTGTCCGGGATCTCGACGCTCTCCCTTATGCGACT
CCTGCATTAGGAAATTAATACGACTCACTATAGGGGAATTGTGAGCGGATAACAATTCCCCTGTAGAAAT
AATTTTGTTTAACTTTAATAAGGAGATATACCATGAACAGTCAGCAAAATCCTGATTTAGCTGTTCATCC
CTTGGCAATTCCTATGGAAGGCTTACTAGGAGAAAGTGCTACAACTCTTGAGAAGAATGTAATTGCCACA
CAACTCTCAGAGGAAGCCCAAGTAAAGCTAGAGGTAATCCAAAGTTTACTGGAACCCTGCGATCGCACAA
CTTATGGGCAAAAGTTGCGGGAAGCAGCAGAGAAACTAAATGTATCGTTGCGAACGGTACAAAGGTTGGT
GAAAAACTGGGAACAAGATGGCTTAGTCGGACTCACTCAAACAAGTAGGGCTGATAAAGGAAAACACCGC
ATTGGTGAGTTTTGGGAAAACTTCATTACCAAAACCTACAAGGAGGGTAACAAGGGAAGTAAACGTATGA
CCCCTAAACAAGTTGCTCTCAGAGTCGAGGCTAAAGCCCGTGAATTAAAAGACTCTAAGCCGCCCAATTA
CAAAACCGTGTTACGGGTATTAGCACCCATTTTGGAAAAGCAACAAAAAGCCAAGAGTATCCGCAGTCCT
GGTTGGAGAGGAACTACGCTTTCGGTTAAAACCCGTGAAGGAAAAGATTTATCGGTTGATTACAGTAACC
ATGTTTGGCAATGTGACCATACCCGCGTGGATGTGTTGCTGGTAGATCAACATGGTGAAATTTTAAGTCG
TCCCTGGCTAACAACAGTAATTGATACTTACTCTCGTTGCATTATGGGTATCAACTTGGGCTTTGATGCA
CCCAGTTCTGGGGTAGTAGCATTAGCGTTACGCCATGCAATTCTACCAAAGCGTTACGGTTCCGAGTACA
AACTGCATTGTGAGTGGGGAACCTATGGAAAACCAGAACATTTTTATACTGATGGCGGTAAAGACTTTCG
CTCTAACCACTTGAGTCAGATTGGGGCGCAATTGGGATTTGTCTGTCATTTACGCGATCGCCCTTCTGAA
GGTGGAGTAGTAGAACGTCCCTTCAAAACATTAAATGACCAACTATTTTCAACGCTTCCTGGGTACACCG
GATCTAATGTGCAGGAACGCCCAGAAGATGCAGAGAAGGACGCAAGACTTACTTTGCGAGAACTAGAACA
GTTACTTGTGCGTTACATCGTAGATCGTTACAACCAAAGTATTGATGCGCGGATGGGCGACCAAACGCGC
TTTGAGCGTTGGGAAGCAGGATTGCCTACAGTGCCAGTACCAATACCAGAACGAGATTTGGATATTTGTT
TAATGAAGCAGTCACGGCGCACTGTGCAAAGAGGTGGTTGTTTGCAGTTTCAGAATTTAATGTATCGGGG
GGAATATTTGGCAGGTTATGCCGGAGAAACTGTCAACTTAAGGTTTGACCCCAGAGACATTACAACAATT
TTGGTTTATCGCCAGGAAAACAATCAGGAAGTATTTCTGACTCGCGCTCACGCTCAAGGTTTGGAGACAG
AGCAACTGGCATTAGATGAGGCTGAGGCAGCAAGTCGCAGACTCCGTACCGCAGGGAAAACTATCAGTAA
CCAATCATTATTGCAAGAAGTTGTTGACCGCGATGCTCTTGTCGCTACCAAGAAAAGCCGTAAGGAGCGT
CAAAAATTGGAACAGACTGTTTTGCGATCTGCTGCTGTTGATGAAAGTAATAGAGAATCCTTGCCTTCTC
AAATAGTTGAACCAGATGAAGTGGAATCTACAGAAACGGTTCACTCTCAATACGAAGACATTGAGGTGTG
GGACTATGAACAACTTCGTGAAGAATATGGGTTTTAAACAATGACAGAAGCTCAGGCGATCGCCAAGCAG
TTGGGTGGGGTAAAACCGGATGATGAGTGGTTACAAGCTGAAATTGCTCGTCTCAAGGGTAAGAGCATTG
TGCCTTTACAGCAGGTAAAAACTCTCCATGATTGGTTAGATGGCAAGCGCAAGGCAAGAAAATCTTGCCG
AGTAGTTGGGGAATCGAGAACTGGCAAGACAGTTGCTTGTGATGCCTACAGATACAGGCACAAACCTCAG
CAGGAAGCTGGACGACCTCCAACTGTGCCTGTCGTTTATATTCGACCTCACCAAAAATGTGGCCCCAAGG
ATTTGTTTAAAAAGATTACTGAGTACCTCAAGTATCGGGTAACAAAAGGGACTGTATCTGATTTTCGAGA
TAGGACGATAGAAGTACTCAAGGGTTGTGGCGTAGAGATGCTAATTATTGATGAAGCTGACCGTCTCAAG
CCTGAAACTTTTGCTGATGTGCGAGATATTGCCGAAGATTTAGGAATTGCTGTGGTACTGGTAGGAACAG
ACCGTTTGGATGCGGTAATTAAGCGGGATGAGCAGGTTCTCGAACGCTTTCGGGCGCATCTTCGCTTTGG
TAAATTGTCGGGAGAGGATTTTAAGAACACCGTAGAAATGTGGGAACAAATGGTTTTGAAACTGCCAGTA
TCTTCTAATCTAAAGAGCAAGGAGATGCTACGGATTCTCACGTCAGCAACTGAAGGCTACATTGGTCGCC
TTGATGAGATTCTTAGGGAAGCTGCAATTCGTTCCTTATCAAGAGGATTGAAGAAGATTGACAAGGCTGT
TTTACAGGAAGTAGCTAAGGAGTACAAATGATAGAAGCACCAGATGTTAAACCTTGGCTATTCTTGATTA
AACCCTATGAAGGGGAAAGCCTGAGCCACTTTCTTGGCAGGTTCAGACGTGCCAACCATTTATCCGCAAG
TGGATTGGGTACTTTGGCAGGAATTGGTGCTATAGTGGCACGTTGGGAAAGATTTCATTTTAATCCTCGC
CCTAGTCAGCAAGAATTGGAAGCGATCGCATCTGTAGTAGAAGTGGATGCTCAAAGGTTAGCCCAGATGT
TACCGCCTGCTGGAGTGGGAATGCAGCATGAGCCAATTCGCTTGTGTGGGGCTTGTTATGCCGAGTCGCC
TTGTCACCGAATTGAATGGCAGTACAAGTCGGTGTGGAAGTGCGATCGCCATCAACTCAAGATTTTAGCA
AAGTGTCCAAACTGTCAAGCACCTTTTAAAATGCCTGCGCTGTGGGAGGATGGGTGCTGTCACAGATGTA
GGATGCCGTTTGCAGAAATGGCAAAGCTACAGAAGGTTTGATGATAAAACCAGAAAAAGGTGTGAAATTA
ACTAAGTCCCTGAATTGATCTGGTTGTCCAAAAAATTTGTGCGATCGCATGGCAAGATTATTCCTACTAT
TGATGTGGCGTGAGTCGGATAACTTGCTCTAATGGGATCCCGGTTAATACCAATAGATCAGATATGAGTA
ATAAACATTACGACCTTTACCTGTGGTATTCACTGTTGGCACGACAACACCTTTATCGCGCCAATACTGT
AGCTGACGACGCGAACAATTAGTGATTTGAGCCGCTTCTGTGCTTGTGTAGAATTTTCCTTCCATAGAAA
TCATCCTACAGAAGTAGTTTTTTAAATTTACATTTTTTAAAAGCACATTATGTATTCATGTGATATTATT
TTTTTATGAGTCAAATAACTATTCAAGCTCGACTTATTTCCTTTGAATCAAACCGCCAACAACTCTGGAA
GTTGATGGCAGATTTAAACACGCCGTTAATTAACGAACTGCTTTGCCAGTTAGGTCAACACCCCGACTTC
GAGAAGTGGCAACAAAAGGGTAAACTCCCGTCTACCGTTGTGAGCCAGTTATGTCAACCTCTCAAAACTG
ACCCTCGCTTTGCAGGTCAGCCCAGCCGTTTATATATGTCGGCAATTCATATTGTGGACTACATCTACAA
GTCCTGGCTGGCTATACAGAAACGGCTTCAACAGCAGCTAGATGGAAAGACGCGCTGGCTAGAAATGCTC
AATAGCGATGCTGAATTAGTAGAACTTAGTGGTGACACTTTAGAGGCTATTCGTGTCAAAGCTGCTGAAA
TTTTGGCAATAGCTATGCCAGCATCTGAGTCAGATAGCGCTTCACCTAAAGGGAAAAAAGGTAAAAAGGA
GAAAAAACCCTCATCTTCTAGCCCTAAGCGTAGTTTATCCAAGACATTATTTGACGCTTACCAAGAAACG
GAAGATATCAAGAGCCGTAGCGCCATCAGCTACCTGTTAAAAAATGGCTGCAAACTTACTGACAAAGAAG
AAGATTCAGAAAAATTTGCTAAACGTCGTCGTCAAGTTGAAATCCAAATTCAAAGGCTTACCGAAAAGTT
AATAAGTCGGATGCCTAAAGGTCGAGATTTGACCAATGCTAAATGGTTGGAGACACTCTTGACTGCTACA
ACCACTGTTGCTGAAGACAACGCCCAAGCCAAACGCTGGCAGGATATTCTGTTAACTCGATCAAGTTCTC
TCCCATTCCCCCTTGTTTTTGAAACCAACGAGGATATGGTTTGGTCAAAGAATCAAAAGGGTAGGCTGTG
TGTTCACTTCAATGGCTTAAGCGATTTAATTTTTGAGGTGTACTGCGGCAATCGTCAACTTCACTGGTTT
CAACGCTTCCTAGAAGACCAACAGACTAAACGCAAAAGCAAAAATCAGCATTCTAGCGGCTTGTTCACAC
TCAGAAATGGTCATCTAGTTTGGCTTGAAGGTGAGGGTAAAGGGGAACCTTGGAATCTTCACCACTTGAC
CCTTTACTGCTGTGTTGACAATCGCTTGTGGACAGAGGAGGGAACAGAAATCGTTCGCCAAGAGAAAGCA
GATGAAATTACTAAATTCATCACAAACATGAAGAAGAAAAGCGATCTAAGCGATACACAGCAAGCTTTGA
TTCAACGTAAACAATCAACACTTACTCGAATAAACAATTCCTTTGAGCGTCCTAGCCAACCCCTTTATCA
AGGTCAATCACACATTTTGGTTGGAGTAAGCCTGGGACTAGAAAAACCTGCCACAGTAGCAGTAGTAGAT
GCGATCGCCAACAAAGTCTTGGCTTACCGGAGTATTAAACAATTACTTGGCGACAATTACGAACTGCTAA
ATCGCCAGAGACGACAACAGCAGTACCTATCTCACGAACGCCACAAAGCACAAAAAAACTTCTCTCCCAA
TCAATTTGGAGCATCTGAGTTAGGGCAACATATAGACAGATTATTAGCTAAAGCAATTGTAGCGTTAGCG
AGAACCTACAAAGCTGGCAGTATTGTCTTGCCCAAGTTAGGGGATATGCGGGAGGTTGTCCAAAGTGAAA
TTCAAGCTATAGCAGAACAAAAATTTCCCGGTTATATTGAAGGTCAGCAAAAATATGCCAAACAGTACCG
GGTTAATGTTCATCGGTGGAGCTACGGCAGATTAATTCAAAGCATTCAAAGTAAAGCAGCTCAAACAGGA
ATTGTGATTGAGGAGGGAAAACAACCTATTCGAGGTAGTCCCCACGACAAAGCAAAGGAATTAGCACTTT
CTGCTTACAATCTCCGCCTAACTAGGCGAAGTTAAGTAAGGATCTCCAGGCATCAAATAAAACGAAAGGC
TCAGTCGAAAGACTGGGCCTTTCGTTTTATCTGTTGTTTGTCGGTGAACGCTCTCTACTAGAGAGACCCT
GACAGCTAGCTCAGTCCTAGGTATAATGCTAGCATATTAATAGCGCCGCAATTCATGCTGCTTGCAGCCT
CTGAATTTTGTTAAATGAGGGTTAGTTTGACTGTATAAATACAGTCTTGCTTTCTGACCCTGGTAGCTGC
TCACCCTGATGCTGCTGTCAATAGACAGGATAGGTGCGCTCCCAGCAATAAGGGCGCGGATGTACTGCTG
TAGTGGCTACTGAATCACCCCCGATCAAGGGGGAACCCTAAATGGGTTGAAAGTTTTATGTTCAGATAAT
GCCCGATGGCTCACCTTCGGGTGGGCCTTTCTGCGCAGGTGGCACTTTTCGGGGAAATGTGCGCGGAACC
CCTATTTGTTTATTTTTCTAAATACATTCAAATATGTATCCGCTCATGAGACAATAACCCTGATAAATGC
TTCAATAATATTGAAAAAGGAAGAGTATGAGTATTCAACATTTCCGTGTCGCCCTTATTCCCTTTTTTGC
GGCATTTTGCCTTCCTGTTTTTGCTCACCCAGAAACGCTGGTGAAAGTAAAAGATGCTGAAGATCAGTTG
GGTGCACGAGTGGGTTACATCGAACTGGATCTCAACAGCGGTAAGATCCTTGAGAGTTTTCGCCCCGAAG
AACGTTTTCCAATGATGAGCACTTTTAAAGTTCTGCTATGTGGCGCGGTATTATCCCGTATTGACGCCGG
GCAAGAGCAACTCGGTCGCCGCATACACTATTCTCAGAATGACTTGGTTGAGTACTCACCAGTCACAGAA
AAGCATCTTACGGATGGCATGACAGTAAGAGAATTATGCAGTGCTGCCATAACCATGAGTGATAACACTG
CGGCCAACTTACTTCTGACAACGATCGGAGGACCGAAGGAGCTAACCGCTTTTTTGCACAACATGGGGGA
TCATGTAACTCGCCTTGATCGTTGGGAACCGGAGCTGAATGAAGCCATACCAAACGACGAGCGTGACACC
ACGATGCCTGTAGCAATGGCAACAACGTTGCGCAAACTATTAACTGGCGAACTACTTACTCTAGCTTCCC
GGCAACAATTAATAGACTGGATGGAGGCGGATAAAGTTGCAGGACCACTTCTGCGCTCGGCCCTTCCGGC
TGGCTGGTTTATTGCTGATAAATCTGGAGCCGGTGAGCGTGGGTCTCGCGGTATCATTGCAGCACTGGGG
CCAGATGGTAAGCCCTCCCGTATCGTAGTTATCTACACGACGGGGAGTCAGGCAACTATGGATGAACGAA
ATAGACAGATCGCTGAGATAGGTGCCTCACTGATTAAGCATTGGTAACTGTCAGACCAAGTTTACTCATA
TATACTTTAGATTGATTTAAAACTTCATTTTTAATTTAAAAGGATCTAGGTGAAGATCCTTTTTGATAAT
CTCATGACCAAAATCCCTTAACGTGAGTTTTCGTTCCACTGAGCGTCAGACCCCGTAGAAAAGATCAAAG
GATCTTCTTGAGATCCTTTTTTTCTGCGCGTAATCTGCTGCTTGCAAACAAAAAAACCACCGCTACCAGC
GGTGGTTTGTTTGCCGGATCAAGAGCTACCAACTCTTTTTCCGAAGGTAACTGGCTTCAGCAGAGCGCAG
ATACCAAATACTGTTCTTCTAGTGTAGCCGTAGTTAGGCCACCACTTCAAGAACTCTGTAGCACCGCCTA
CATACCTCGCTCTGCTAATCCTGTTACCAGTGGCTGCTGCCAGTGGCGATAAGTCGTGTCTTACCGGGTT
GGACTCAAGACGATAGTTACCGGATAAGGCGCAGCGGTCGGGCTGAACGGGGGGTTCGTGCACACAGCCC
AGCTTGGAGCGAACGACCTACACCGAACTGAGATACCTACAGCGTGAGCTATGAGAAAGCGCCACGCTTC
CCGAAGGGAGAAAGGCGGACAGGTATCCGGTAAGCGGCAGGGTCGGAACAGGAGAGCGCACGAGGGAGCT
TCCAGGGGGAAACGCCTGGTATCTTTATAGTCCTGTCGGGTTTCGCCACCTCTGACTTGAGCGTCGATTT
TTGTGATGCTCGTCAGGGGGGCGGAGCCTATGGAAAAACGCCAGCAACGCGGCCTTTTTACGGTTCCTGG
CCTTTTGCTGGCCTTTTGCTCAACGCCAAGCTCCAAAACGATCTCAAGAAGATCATCTTATTAATTCATG
CCCCGCGCCCACCGGAAGGAGCTGACTGGGTTGAAGGCTCTCAAGGGCATCGGTCGAGATCCCGGTGCCT
AATGAGTGAGCTAACTTACATTAATTGCGTTGCGCTCACTGCCCGCTTTCCAGTCGGGAAACCTGTCGTG
CCAGCTGCATTAATGAATCGGCCAACGCGCGGGGAGAGGCGGTTTGCGTATTGGGCGCCAGGGTGGTTTT
TCTTTTCACCAGTGAGACGGGCAACAGCTGATTGCCCTTCACCGCCTGGCCCTGAGAGAGTTGCAGCAAG
CGGTCCACGCTGGTTTGCCCCAGCAGGCGAAAATCCTGTTTGATGGTGGTTAACGGCGGGATATAACATG
AGCTGTCTTCGGTATCGTCGTATCCCACTACCGAGATGTCCGCACCAACGCGCAGCCCGGACTCGGTAAT
GGCGCGCATTGCGCCCAGCGCCATCTGATCGTTGGCAACCAGCATCGCAGTGGGAACGATGCCCTCATTC
AGCATTTGCATGGTTTGTTGAAAACCGGACATGGCACTCCAGTCGCCTTCCCGTTCCGCTATCGGCTGAA
TTTGATTGCGAGTGAGATATTTATGCCAGCCAGCCAGACGCAGACGCGCCGAGACAGAACTTAATGGGCC
CGCTAACAGCGCGATTTGCTGGTGACCCAATGCGACCAGATGCTCCACGCCCAGTCGCGTACCGTCTTCA
TGGGAGAAAATAATACTGTTGATGGGTGTCTGGTCAGAGACATCAAGAAATAACGCCGGAACATTAGTGC
AGGCAGCTTCCACAGCAATGGCATCCTGGTCATCCAGCGGATAGTTAATGATCAGCCCACTGACGCGTTG
CGCGAGAAGATTGTGCACCGCCGCTTTACAGGCTTCGACGCCGCTTCGTTCTACCATCGACACCACCACG
CTGGCACCCAGTTGATCGGCGCGAGATTTAATCGCCGCGACAATTTGCGACGGCGCGTGCAGGGCCAGAC
TGGAGGTGGCAACGCCAATCAGCAACGACTGTTTGCCCGCCAGTTGTTGTGCCACGCGGTTGGGAATGTA
ATTCAGCTCCGCCATCGCCGCTTCCACTTTTTCCCGCGTTTTCGCAGAAACGTGGCTGGCCTGGTTCACC
ACGCGGGAAACGGTCTGATAAGAGACACCGGCATACTCTGCGACATCGTATAACGTTACTGGTTTCACAT
TCACCACCCTGAATTGACTCTCTTCCGGGCGCTATC
